Addgene plasmid #167256: pMCSG53_Nsp1
Purpose: Bacterial expression of Nsp1 residues 13-127
Depositing lab: Alexei Savchenko. Depositing organization: University of Toronto. Publication: Structural characterization of nonstructural protein 1 from SARS-CoV-2. Semper C, Watanabe N, Savchenko A. iScience. 2021 Jan 22;24(1):101903. doi: 10.1016/j.isci.2020.101903. Epub 2020 Dec 7. PubMed 33319167.
Backbone
  Vector backbone: pMCSG53
  Vector type: Bacterial Expression
Growth in bacteria
  Bacterial resistance: Ampicillin, 100 μg/mL
  Growth temperature: 37°C
  Growth strain: DH5alpha
  Copy number: High Copy
Gene/Insert
  Gene/Insert name: Nsp1 (residues 13-127)
  Species: SARS-CoV-2
  Mutation: none
  Entrez Gene: ORF1ab (a.k.a. GU280_gp01)
  Tag / fusion protein: His6-TEV site (N terminal on insert)
  Cloning method: Ligation Independent Cloning
Terms and licenses: Academic/Nonprofit Terms; Industry Terms
How to cite: pMCSG53_Nsp1 was a gift from Alexei Savchenko (Addgene plasmid # 167256 ; http://n2t.net/addgene:167256 ; RRID:Addgene_167256)
