[The description below was written by a language model from this plasmid's Addgene catalogue record and the feature table of its GenBank file.]
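Description:
pMCSG53_Nsp1 is a 5,157 bp bacterial expression plasmid built on the pMCSG53 backbone, a T7-driven vector designed for ligation-independent cloning. It is maintained in E. coli through a high-copy ColE1/pUC-type origin and selected with ampicillin via the beta-lactamase (AmpR) gene under its own promoter. The plasmid also carries lacI with its native promoter, so the lac repressor is supplied in cis. Two E. coli tRNA genes are present as well: ileX, which reads the AUA isoleucine codon, and argU, which reads the AGA and AGG arginine codons. These help translate coding sequences containing codons that are rare in E. coli.

The insert encodes residues 13–127 of nonstructural protein 1 (Nsp1) of SARS-CoV-2, derived from ORF1ab and recorded as carrying no mutations. Expression is controlled by a T7 promoter followed directly by a lac operator, which keeps transcription repressed until it is induced with IPTG or lactose in a host that provides T7 RNA polymerase. A T7 gene 10 ribosome binding site drives translation, and a T7 terminator closes the cassette. The protein is made with an N-terminal His6 tag followed by a TEV protease recognition site, allowing metal-affinity purification and later removal of the tag. The Nsp1 coding region itself is not annotated in the feature table, but it would lie between the TEV site and the terminator. A second 6xHis sequence is annotated downstream of that gap, and the record does not indicate whether it is translated as part of the product. According to the associated publication title, the construct was used to produce this Nsp1 fragment for structural characterization.
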