LOCUS       Exported 5157 bp ds-DNA circular SYN 13-MAY-2021
DEFINITION  Bacterial expression of Nsp1 residues 13-127.
ACCESSION   .
VERSION     .
KEYWORDS    pMCSG53_Nsp1
SOURCE      synthetic DNA construct
  ORGANISM  synthetic DNA construct
REFERENCE   1 (bases 1 to 5157)
  AUTHORS   Semper C, Watanabe N, Savchenko A
  TITLE     Structural characterization of nonstructural protein 1 from
            SARS-CoV-2.
  JOURNAL   iScience. 2021 Jan 22;24(1):101903. doi: 10.1016/j.isci.2020.101903.
            Epub 2020 Dec 7.
  PUBMED    33319167
REFERENCE   2 (bases 1 to 5157)
  AUTHORS   .
  TITLE     Direct Submission
  JOURNAL   Exported May 13, 2021 from SnapGene Server 1.1.58
            http://www.snapgene.com
FEATURES             Location/Qualifiers
     source          1..5157
                     /organism="synthetic DNA construct"
                     /mol_type="other DNA"
     primer_bind     970..989
                     /label=LacI-R
                     /note="LacI, reverse primer"
     promoter        complement(1009..1086)
                     /gene="lacI"
                     /label=lacI promoter
     tRNA            1226..1301
                     /gene="ileX"
                     /product="E. coli tRNA-Ile recognizing AUA"
                     /label=ileX
     primer_bind     1450..1469
                     /label=pBRrevBam
                     /note="pBR322 vectors, tet region, downstream of BamHI,
                     reverse primer"
     tRNA            1571..1647
                     /gene="argU"
                     /product="E. coli tRNA-Arg recognizing AGA and AGG"
                     /label=argU
     primer_bind     1922..1941
                     /label=T7
                     /note="T7 promoter, forward primer"
     promoter        1922..1940
                     /label=T7 promoter
                     /note="promoter for bacteriophage T7 RNA polymerase"
     protein_bind    1941..1965
                     /label=lac operator
                     /bound_moiety="lac repressor encoded by lacI"
                     /note="The lac repressor binds to the lac operator to
                     inhibit transcription in E. coli. This inhibition can be
                     relieved by adding lactose or
                     isopropyl-beta-D-thiogalactopyranoside (IPTG)."
     RBS             1980..2002
                     /note="efficient ribosome binding site from bacteriophage
                     T7 gene 10 (Olins and Rangwala, 1989)"
     CDS             2013..2030
                     /codon_start=1
                     /product="6xHis affinity tag"
                     /label=6xHis
                     /translation="HHHHHH"
     CDS             2055..2075
                     /codon_start=1
                     /product="tobacco etch virus (TEV) protease recognition and
                     cleavage site"
                     /label=TEV site
                     /translation="ENLYFQS"
     CDS             2493..2510
                     /codon_start=1
                     /product="6xHis affinity tag"
                     /label=6xHis
                     /translation="HHHHHH"
     primer_bind     complement(2563..2581)
                     /label=T7 Term
                     /note="T7 terminator, reverse primer"
     terminator      2577..2624
                     /label=T7 terminator
                     /note="transcription terminator for bacteriophage T7 RNA
                     polymerase"
     primer_bind     complement(2748..2767)
                     /label=F1ori-R
                     /note="F1 origin, reverse primer"
     promoter        2934..3037
                     /gene="bla"
                     /label=AmpR promoter
     CDS             3038..3898
                     /codon_start=1
                     /gene="bla"
                     /product="beta-lactamase"
                     /label=AmpR
                     /note="confers resistance to ampicillin, carbenicillin, and
                     related antibiotics"
                     /translation="MSIQHFRVALIPFFAAFCLPVFAHPETLVKVKDAEDQLGARVGYI
                     ELDLNSGKILESFRPEERFPMMSTFKVLLCGAVLSRIDAGQEQLGRRIHYSQNDLVEYS
                     PVTEKHLTDGMTVRELCSAAITMSDNTAANLLLTTIGGPKELTAFLHNMGDHVTRLDRW
                     EPELNEAIPNDERDTTMPAAMATTLRKLLTGELLTLASRQQLIDWMEADKVAGPLLRSA
                     LPAGWFIADKSGAGERGSRGIIAALGPDGKPSRIVVIYTTGSQATMDERNRQIAEIGAS
                     LIKHW"
     primer_bind     complement(3256..3275)
                     /label=Amp-R
                     /note="Ampicillin resistance gene, reverse primer"
     rep_origin      4069..4657
                     /direction=RIGHT
                     /label=ori
                     /note="high-copy-number ColE1/pMB1/pBR322/pUC origin of
                     replication"
     primer_bind     4558..4577
                     /label=pBR322ori-F
                     /note="pBR322 origin, forward primer"
     primer_bind     4811..4828
                     /label=L4440
                     /note="L4440 vector, forward primer"
     primer_bind     complement(4908..4927)
                     /label=pRS-marker
                     /note="pRS vectors, use to sequence yeast selectable
                     marker"
     CDS             complement(5083..1008)
                     /codon_start=1
                     /gene="lacI"
                     /product="lac repressor"
                     /label=lacI
                     /note="The lac repressor binds to the lac operator to
                     inhibit transcription in E. coli. This inhibition can be
                     relieved by adding lactose or
                     isopropyl-beta-D-thiogalactopyranoside (IPTG)."
                     /translation="MKPVTLYDVAEYAGVSYQTVSRVVNQASHVSAKTREKVEAAMAEL
                     NYIPNRVAQQLAGKQSLLIGVATSSLALHAPSQIVAAIKSRADQLGASVVVSMVERSGV
                     EACKAAVHNLLAQRVSGLIINYPLDDQDAIAVEAACTNVPALFLDVSDQTPINSIIFSH
                     EDGTRLGVEHLVALGHQQIALLAGPLSSVSARLRLAGWHKYLTRNQIQPIAEREGDWSA
                     MSGFQQTMQMLNEGIVPTAMLVANDQMALGAMRAITESGLRVGADISVVGYDDTEDSSC
                     YIPPLTTIKQDFRLLGQTSVDRLLQLSQGQAVKGNQLLPVSLVKRKTTLAPNTQTASPR
                     ALADSLMQLARQVSRLESGQ"
ORIGIN
        1 ggtttgcgta ttgggcgcca gggtggtttt tcttttcacc agtgagacgg gcaacagctg
       61 attgcccttc accgcctggc cctgagagag ttgcagcaag cggtccacgc tggtttgccc
      121 cagcaggcga aaatcctgtt tgatggtggt taacggcggg atataacatg agctgtcttc
      181 ggtatcgtcg tatcccacta ccgagatatc cgcaccaacg cgcagcccgg actcggtaat
      241 ggcgcgcatt gcgcccagcg ccatctgatc gttggcaacc agcatcgcag tgggaacgat
      301 gccctcattc agcatttgca tggtttgttg aaaaccggac atggcactcc agtcgccttc
      361 ccgttccgct atcggctgaa tttgattgcg agtgagatat ttatgccagc cagccagacg
      421 cagacgcgcc gagacagaac ttaatgggcc cgctaacagc gcgatttgct ggtgacccaa
      481 tgcgaccaga tgctccacgc ccagtcgcgt accgtcttca tgggagaaaa taatactgtt
      541 gatgggtgtc tggtcagaga catcaagaaa taacgccgga acattagtgc aggcagcttc
      601 cacagcaatg gcatcctggt catccagcgg atagttaatg atcagcccac tgacgcgttg
      661 cgcgagaaga ttgtgcaccg ccgctttaca ggcttcgacg ccgcttcgtt ctaccatcga
      721 caccaccacg ctggcaccca gttgatcggc gcgagattta atcgccgcga caatttgcga
      781 cggcgcgtgc agggccagac tggaggtggc aacgccaatc agcaacgact gtttgcccgc
      841 cagttgttgt gccacgcggt tgggaatgta attcagctcc gccatcgccg cttccacttt
      901 ttcccgcgtt ttcgcagaaa cgtggctggc ctggttcacc acgcgggaaa cggtctgata
      961 agagacaccg gcatactctg cgacatcgta taacgttact ggtttcacat tcaccaccct
     1021 gaattgactc tcttccgggc gctatcatgc cataccgcga aaggttttgc gccattcgat
     1081 ggtgtccggg atctcgacgc tctcccttat gcgactcctg cattaggaag cagcccagta
     1141 gtaggttgag gccgttgagc accgccgccg caaggaatgg tgcatgcgga ttgcgacacg
     1201 gagttacttt ataatccgct accatggccc cttagctcag tggttagagc aggcgactca
     1261 taatcgcttg gtcgctggtt caagtccagc aggggccacc agatatagca aaggctgacg
     1321 agaaatcgtc agcctttttg catgcaagga gatggcgccc aacagtcccc cggccacggg
     1381 gcctgccacc atacccacgc cgaaacaagc gctcatgagc ccgaagtggc gagcccgatc
     1441 ttccccatcg gtgatgtcgg cgatataggc gccagcaacc gcacctgtgg cgccggcgag
     1501 atcaaaagcc attgactcag caagggttga ccgtataatt cacgcgatta caccgcattg
     1561 cggtatcaac gcgcccttag ctcagttgga tagagcaacg accttctaag tcgtgggccg
     1621 caggttcgaa tcctgcaggg cgcgccatta caattcaatc agttacgcct tctttatatc
     1681 ctccataatt ccagagtggg acatatttgg gacattatca ccaaaaatgt cgtctatttt
     1741 cctcgcatgc tctgtcaaat gattaggcgc aaggtgagca tacctacgaa ccatttctat
     1801 ggactcccat ccgcccattt cctgaagcac tgataatggg acgcctgact gaatccaccg
     1861 gtgatgccgg ccacgatgcg tccggcgtag aggatcgaga tcgatctcga tcccgcgaaa
     1921 ttaatacgac tcactatagg ggaattgtga gcggataaca attcccctct agaaataatt
     1981 ttgtttaact ttaagaagga gatatacata tgcaccatca tcatcatcat tcttctggtg
     2041 tagatctggg taccgagaac ctgtacttcc aatccaatgc ccatgttcag ctgagtttac
     2101 cggttctgca agttcgtgat gttctggttc gcggttttgg tgatagcgtt gaagaagttc
     2161 tgagtgaagc acgtcaacac ctgaaagatg gtacatgcgg cttagtggaa gtggaaaaag
     2221 gtgttttacc tcagctggaa cagccgtacg tgttcattaa acgcagcgat gcaagaacag
     2281 cacctcatgg tcatgttatg gttgaactgg tggcagaact ggaaggtatc cagtatggta
     2341 gatctggtga aacactgggt gttttagttc cgcatgtggg cgaaattcct gtggcatacc
     2401 gtaaagtgct gctgcgtaaa aatggctaac attggaagtg gataacggat ccgaattcga
     2461 gctccgtcga caagcttgcg gccgcactcg agcaccacca ccaccaccac tgagatccgg
     2521 ctgctaacaa agcccgaaag gaagctgagt tggctgctgc caccgctgag caataactag
     2581 cataacccct tggggcctct aaacgggtct tgaggggttt tttgctgaaa ggaggaacta
     2641 tatccggatt ggcgaatggg nnnnnnnnnn nnnnnnnnnn nnnnnnnnnn nnnnnnnnnn
     2701 nnnnnnnnnn nnnnnnnnnn nnnnnnnnnn nnnnnnnnnn nnnnnnnnnn nnnnnnnnnn
     2761 nnnnnnnnnn nnnnnnnnnn nnnncnnnnn nnnnnnnnnn nnnnnnnnnn nnnnnnnnnn
     2821 nnnnnnnnnn nnnnnnnnnn nnnnnnnnnn nnnnnnnnnn nnnnnnnnnn nnnnnnaggg
     2881 tgatggttca cattaacgct tacaatttag gtggcacttt tcggggaaat gtgcgcggaa
     2941 cccctatttg tttatttttc taaatacatt caaatatgta tccgctcatg agacaataac
     3001 cctgataaat gcttcaataa tttgaaaaag gaagagtatg agtattcaac atttccgtgt
     3061 cgcccttatt cccttttttg cggcattttg ccttcctgtt tttgctcacc cagaaacgct
     3121 ggtgaaagta aaagatgctg aagatcagtt gggtgcacga gtgggttaca tcgaactgga
     3181 tctcaacagc ggtaagatcc ttgagagttt tcgccccgaa gaacgttttc caatgatgag
     3241 cacttttaaa gttctgctat gtggcgcggt attatcccgt attgacgccg ggcaagagca
     3301 actcggtcgc cgcatacact attctcagaa tgacttggtt gagtactcac cagtcacaga
     3361 aaagcatctt acggatggca tgacagtaag agaattatgc agtgctgcca taaccatgag
     3421 tgataacact gcggccaact tacttctgac aacgatcgga ggaccgaagg agctaaccgc
     3481 ttttttgcac aacatggggg atcatgtaac tcgccttgat cgttgggaac cggagctgaa
     3541 tgaagccata ccaaacgacg agcgtgacac cacgatgcct gcagcaatgg caacaacgtt
     3601 gcgcaaacta ttaactggcg aactacttac tctagcttcc cggcaacaat taatagactg
     3661 gatggaggcg gataaagttg caggaccact tctgcgctcg gcccttccgg ctggctggtt
     3721 tattgctgat aaatctggag ccggtgagcg tgggtctcgc ggtatcattg cagcactggg
     3781 gccagatggt aagccctccc gtatcgtagt tatctacacg acggggagtc aggcaactat
     3841 ggatgaacga aatagacaga tcgctgagat aggtgcctca ctgattaagc attggtaact
     3901 gtcagaccaa gtttactcat atatacttta gattgattta aaacttcatt tttaatttaa
     3961 aaggatctag gtgaagatcc tttttgataa tctcatgacc aaaatccctt aacgtgagtt
     4021 ttcgttccac tgagcgtcag accccgtaga aaagatcaaa ggatcttctt gagatccttt
     4081 ttttctgcgc gtaatctgct gcttgcaaac aaaaaaacca ccgctaccag cggtggtttg
     4141 tttgccggat caagagctac caactctttt tccgaaggta actggcttca gcagagcgca
     4201 gataccaaat actgtccttc tagtgtagcc gtagttaggc caccacttca agaactctgt
     4261 agcaccgcct acatacctcg ctctgctaat cctgttacca gtggctgctg ccagtggcga
     4321 taagtcgtgt cttaccgggt tggactcaag acgatagtta ccggataagg cgcagcggtc
     4381 gggctgaacg gggggttcgt gcacacagcc cagcttggag cgaacgacct acaccgaact
     4441 gagataccta cagcgtgagc tatgagaaag cgccacgctt cccgaaggga gaaaggcgga
     4501 caggtatccg gtaagcggca gggtcggaac aggagagcgc acgagggagc ttccaggggg
     4561 aaacgcctgg tatctttata gtcctgtcgg gtttcgccac ctctgacttg agcgtcgatt
     4621 tttgtgatgc tcgtcagggg ggcggagcct atggaaaaac gccagcaacg cggccttttt
     4681 acggttcctg gccttttgct ggccttttgc tcacatgttc tttcctgcgt tatcccctga
     4741 ttctgtggat aaccgtatta ccgcctttga gtgagctgat accgctcgcc gcagccgaac
     4801 gaccgagcgc agcgagtcag tgagcgagga agcggaagag cgcctgatgc ggtattttct
     4861 ccttacgcat ctgtgcggta tttcacaccg caatggtgca ctctcagtac aatctgctct
     4921 gatgccgcat agttaagcca gtatacactc cgctatcgct acgtgactgt agtcatgccc
     4981 cgcgcccacc ggaaggagct gactgggttg aaggctctca agggcatcgg tcgagatccc
     5041 ggtgcctaat gagtgagcta acttacatta attgcgttgc gctcactgcc cgctttccag
     5101 tcgggaaacc tgtcgtgcca gctgcattaa tgaatcggcc aacgcgcggg gagaggc
//
