>Addgene plasmid #167256 | pMCSG53_Nsp1 | depositor partial sequence | sequence record 324809 | Partial Sequence
CATGTTCAGCTGAGTTTACCGGTTCTGCAAGTTCGTGATGTTCTGGTTCGCGGTTTTGGTGATAGCGTTG
AAGAAGTTCTGAGTGAAGCACGTCAACACCTGAAAGATGGTACATGCGGCTTAGTGGAAGTGGAAAAAGG
TGTTTTACCTCAGCTGGAACAGCCGTACGTGTTCATTAAACGCAGCGATGCAAGAACAGCACCTCATGGT
CATGTTATGGTTGAACTGGTGGCAGAACTGGAAGGTATCCAGTATGGTAGATCTGGTGAAACACTGGGTG
TTTTAGTTCCGCATGTGGGCGAAATTCCTGTGGCATACCGTAAAGTGCTGCTGCGTAAAAATGGCTAA
